>Addgene plasmid #116200 | pHAGE-BRAF-T599A | addgene full sequence | sequence record 232871 | Addgene NGS Result
TGGAAGGGCTAATTCACTCCCAAAGAAGACAAGATATCCTTGATCTGTGGATCTACCACACACAAGGCTA
CTTCCCTGATTAGCAGAACTACACACCAGGGCCAGGGGTCAGATATCCACTGACCTTTGGATGGTGCTAC
AAGCTAGTACCAGTTGAGCCAGATAAGGTAGAAGAGGCCAATAAAGGAGAGAACACCAGCTTGTTACACC
CTGTGAGCCTGCATGGGATGGATGACCCGGAGAGAGAAGTGTTAGAGTGGAGGTTTGACAGCCGCCTAGC
ATTTCATCACGTGGCCCGAGAGCTGCATCCGGAGTACTTCAAGAACTGCTGATATCGAGCTTGCTACAAG
GGACTTTCCGCTGGGGACTTTCCAGGGAGGCGTGGCCTGGGCGGGACTGGGGAGTGGCGAGCCCTCAGAT
CCTGCATATAAGCAGCTGCTTTTTGCCTGTACTGGGTCTCTCTGGTTAGACCAGATCTGAGCCTGGGAGC
TCTCTGGCTAACTAGGGAACCCACTGCTTAAGCCTCAATAAAGCTTGCCTTGAGTGCTTCAAGTAGTGTG
TGCCCGTCTGTTGTGTGACTCTGGTAACTAGAGATCCCTCAGACCCTTTTAGTCAGTGTGGAAAATCTCT
AGCAGTGGCGCCCGAACAGGGACTTGAAAGCGAAAGGGAAACCAGAGGAGCTCTCTCGACGCAGGACTCG
GCTTGCTGAAGCGCGCACGGCAAGAGGCGAGGGGCGGCGACTGGTGAGTACGCCAAAAATTTTGACTAGC
GGAGGCTAGAAGGAGAGAGATGGGTGCGAGAGCGTCAGTATTAAGCGGGGGAGAATTAGATCGCGATGGG
AAAAAATTCGGTTAAGGCCAGGGGGAAAGAAAAAATATAAATTAAAACATATAGTATGGGCAAGCAGGGA
GCTAGAACGATTCGCAGTTAATCCTGGCCTGTTAGAAACATCAGAAGGCTGTAGACAAATACTGGGACAG
CTACAACCATCCCTTCAGACAGGATCAGAAGAACTTAGATCATTATATAATACAGTAGCAACCCTCTATT
GTGTGCATCAAAGGATAGAGATAAAAGACACCAAGGAAGCTTTAGACAAGATAGAGGAAGAGCAAAACAA
AAGTAAGACCACCGCACAGCAAGCGGCCGGCCGCTGATCTTCAGACCTGGAGGAGGAGATATGAGGGACA
ATTGGAGAAGTGAATTATATAAATATAAAGTAGTAAAAATTGAACCATTAGGAGTAGCACCCACCAAGGC
AAAGAGAAGAGTGGTGCAGAGAGAAAAAAGAGCAGTGGGAATAGGAGCTTTGTTCCTTGGGTTCTTGGGA
GCAGCAGGAAGCACTATGGGCGCAGCGTCAATGACGCTGACGGTACAGGCCAGACAATTATTGTCTGGTA
TAGTGCAGCAGCAGAACAATTTGCTGAGGGCTATTGAGGCGCAACAGCATCTGTTGCAACTCACAGTCTG
GGGCATCAAGCAGCTCCAGGCAAGAATCCTGGCTGTGGAAAGATACCTAAAGGATCAACAGCTCCTGGGG
ATTTGGGGTTGCTCTGGAAAACTCATTTGCACCACTGCTGTGCCTTGGAATGCTAGTTGGAGTAATAAAT
CTCTGGAACAGATTTGGAATCACACGACCTGGATGGAGTGGGACAGAGAAATTAACAATTACACAAGCTT
AATACACTCCTTAATTGAAGAATCGCAAAACCAGCAAGAAAAGAATGAACAAGAATTATTGGAATTAGAT
AAATGGGCAAGTTTGTGGAATTGGTTTAACATAACAAATTGGCTGTGGTATATAAAATTATTCATAATGA
TAGTAGGAGGCTTGGTAGGTTTAAGAATAGTTTTTGCTGTACTTTCTATAGTGAATAGAGTTAGGCAGGG
ATATTCACCATTATCGTTTCAGACCCACCTCCCAACCCCGAGGGGACCCGACAGGCCCGAAGGAATAGAA
GAAGAAGGTGGAGAGAGAGACAGAGACAGATCCATTCGATTAGTGAACGGATCTCGACGGTATCGCCGAA
TTCACAAATGGCAGTATTCATCCACAATTTTAAAAGAAAAGGGGGGATTGGGGGGTACAGTGCAGGGGAA
AGAATAGTAGACATAATAGCAACAGACATACAAACTAAAGAATTACAAAAACAAATTACAAAAATTCAAA
ATTTTCGGGTTTATTACAGGGACAGCAGAGATCCAGTTTGGACTAGTCGTGAGGCTCCGGTGCCCGTCAG
TGGGCAGAGCGCACATCGCCCACAGTCCCCGAGAAGTTGGGGGGAGGGGTCGGCAATTGAACCGGTGCCT
AGAGAAGGTGGCGCGGGGTAAACTGGGAAAGTGATGTCGTGTACTGGCTCCGCCTTTTTCCCGAGGGTGG
GGGAGAACCGTATATAAGTGCAGTAGTCGCCGTGAACGTTCTTTTTCGCAACGGGTTTGCCGCCAGAACA
CAGGTAAGTGCCGTGTGTGGTTCCCGCGGGCCTGGCCTCTTTACGGGTTATGGCCCTTGCGTGCCTTGAA
TTACTTCCACCTGGCTGCAGTACGTGATTCTTGATCCCGAGCTTCGGGTTGGAAGTGGGTGGGAGAGTTC
GAGGCCTTGCGCTTAAGGAGCCCCTTCGCCTCGTGCTTGAGTTGAGGCCTGGCCTGGGCGCTGGGGCCGC
CGCGTGCGAATCTGGTGGCACCTTCGCGCCTGTCTCGCTGCTTTCGATAAGTCTCTAGCCATTTAAAATT
TTTGATGACCTGCTGCGACGCTTTTTTTCTGGCAAGATAGTCTTGTAAATGCGGGCCAAGATCTGCACAC
TGGTATTTCGGTTTTTGGGGCCGCGGGCGGCGACGGGGCCCGTGCGTCCCAGCGCACATGTTCGGCGAGG
CGGGGCCTGCGAGCGCGGCCACCGAGAATCGGACGGGGGTAGTCTCAAGCTGGCCGGCCTGCTCTGGTGC
CTGGCCTCGCGCCGCCGTGTATCGCCCCGCCCTGGGCGGCAAGGCTGGCCCGGTCGGCACCAGTTGCGTG
AGCGGAAAGATGGCCGCTTCCCGGCCCTGCTGCAGGGAGCTCAAAATGGAGGACGCGGCGCTCGGGAGAG
CGGGCGGGTGAGTCACCCACACAAAGGAAAAGGGCCTTTCCGTCCTCAGCCGTCGCTTCATGTGACTCCA
CGGAGTACCGGGCGCCGTCCAGGCACCTCGATTAGTTCTCGAGCTTTTGGAGTACGTCGTCTTTAGGTTG
GGGGGAGGGGTTTTATGCGATGGAGTTTCCCCACACTGAGTGGGTGGAGACTGAAGTTAGGCCAGCTTGG
CACTTGATGTAATTCTCCTTGGAATTTGCCCTTTTTGAGTTTGGATCTTGGTTCATTCTCAAGCCTCAGA
CAGTGGTTCAAAGTTTTTTTCTTCCATTTCAGGTGTCGTGAAGCGGCCCTGCAGATATCAACAAGTTTGT
ACAAAAAAGCAGGCACCATGGCGGCGCTGAGCGGTGGCGGTGGTGGCGGCGCGGAGCCGGGCCAGGCTCT
GTTCAACGGGGACATGGAGCCCGAGGCCGGCGCCGGCGCCGGCGCCGCGGCCTCTTCGGCTGCGGACCCT
GCCATTCCGGAGGAGGTGTGGAATATCAAACAAATGATTAAGTTGACACAGGAACATATAGAGGCCCTAT
TGGACAAATTTGGTGGGGAGCATAATCCACCATCAATATATCTGGAGGCCTATGAAGAATACACCAGCAA
GCTAGATGCACTCCAACAAAGAGAACAACAGTTATTGGAATCTCTGGGGAACGGAACTGATTTTTCTGTT
TCTAGCTCTGCATCAATGGATACCGTTACATCTTCTTCCTCTTCTAGCCTTTCAGTGCTACCTTCATCTC
TTTCAGTTTTTCAAAATCCCACAGATGTGGCACGGAGCAACCCCAAGTCACCACAAAAACCTATCGTTAG
AGTCTTCCTGCCCAACAAACAGAGGACAGTGGTACCTGCAAGGTGTGGAGTTACAGTCCGAGACAGTCTA
AAGAAAGCACTGATGATGAGAGGTCTAATCCCAGAGTGCTGTGCTGTTTACAGAATTCAGGATGGAGAGA
AGAAACCAATTGGTTGGGACACTGATATTTCCTGGCTTACTGGAGAAGAATTGCATGTGGAAGTGTTGGA
GAATGTTCCACTTACAACACACAACTTTGTACGAAAAACGTTTTTCACCTTAGCATTTTGTGACTTTTGT
CGAAAGCTGCTTTTCCAGGGTTTCCGCTGTCAAACATGTGGTTATAAATTTCACCAGCGTTGTAGTACAG
AAGTTCCACTGATGTGTGTTAATTATGACCAACTTGATTTGCTGTTTGTCTCCAAGTTCTTTGAACACCA
CCCAATACCACAGGAAGAGGCGTCCTTAGCAGAGACTGCCCTAACATCTGGATCATCCCCTTCCGCACCC
GCCTCGGACTCTATTGGGCCCCAAATTCTCACCAGTCCGTCTCCTTCAAAATCCATTCCAATTCCACAGC
CCTTCCGACCAGCAGATGAAGATCATCGAAATCAATTTGGGCAACGAGACCGATCCTCATCAGCTCCCAA
TGTGCATATAAACACAATAGAACCTGTCAATATTGATGACTTGATTAGAGACCAAGGATTTCGTGGTGAT
GGAGGATCAACCACAGGTTTGTCTGCTACCCCCCCTGCCTCATTACCTGGCTCACTAACTAACGTGAAAG
CCTTACAGAAATCTCCAGGACCTCAGCGAGAAAGGAAGTCATCTTCATCCTCAGAAGACAGGAATCGAAT
GAAAACACTTGGTAGACGGGACTCGAGTGATGATTGGGAGATTCCTGATGGGCAGATTACAGTGGGACAA
AGAATTGGATCTGGATCATTTGGAACAGTCTACAAGGGAAAGTGGCATGGTGATGTGGCAGTGAAAATGT
TGAATGTGACAGCACCTACACCTCAGCAGTTACAAGCCTTCAAAAATGAAGTAGGAGTACTCAGGAAAAC
ACGACATGTGAATATCCTACTCTTCATGGGCTATTCCACAAAGCCACAACTGGCTATTGTTACCCAGTGG
TGTGAGGGCTCCAGCTTGTATCACCATCTCCATATCATTGAGACCAAATTTGAGATGATCAAACTTATAG
ATATTGCACGACAGACTGCACAGGGCATGGATTACTTACACGCCAAGTCAATCATCCACAGAGACCTCAA
GAGTAATAATATATTTCTTCATGAAGACCTCACAGTAAAAATAGGTGATTTTGGTCTAGCTGCAGTGAAA
TCTCGATGGAGTGGGTCCCATCAGTTTGAACAGTTGTCTGGATCCATTTTGTGGATGGCACCAGAAGTCA
TCAGAATGCAAGATAAAAATCCATACAGCTTTCAGTCAGATGTATATGCATTTGGAATTGTTCTGTATGA
ATTGATGACTGGACAGTTACCTTATTCAAACATCAACAACAGGGACCAGATAATTTTTATGGTGGGACGA
GGATACCTGTCTCCAGATCTCAGTAAGGTACGGAGTAACTGTCCAAAAGCCATGAAGAGATTAATGGCAG
AGTGCCTCAAAAAGAAAAGAGATGAGAGACCACTCTTTCCCCAAATTCTCGCCTCTATTGAGCTGCTGGC
CCGCTCATTGCCAAAAATTCACCGCAGTGCATCAGAACCCTCCTTGAATCGGGCTGGTTTCCAAACAGAG
GATTTTAGTCTATATGCTTGTGCTTCTCCAAAAACACCCATCCAGGCAGGGGGATATGGTGCGTTTCCTG
TCCACTAGAACCCAGCTTTCTTGTACAAAGTGGTGATATCCAATTAACCCTCACTAAAGGGTTTAGTGAT
TAAAGATAGATTAGCCCTATAGTGAGTCGTATTACCACCCAACTTTTCTATACAAAGTGGTTGATATCCA
GCACAGTGGCGGCCGCTCGAGTCTAGAGGGCCCGCGGTTCGAAGGTAAGCCTATCCCTAACCCTCTCCTC
GGTCTCGATTCTACGCGTACCGGTTAGTAATGAGATCCCTCCCCCCCCCCTAACGTTACTGGCCGAAGCC
GCTTGGAATAAGGCCGGTGTGCGTTTGTCTATATGTTATTTTCCACCATATTGCCGTCTTTTGGCAATGT
GAGGGCCCGGAAACCTGGCCCTGTCTTCTTGACGAGCATTCCTAGGGGTCTTTCCCCTCTCGCCAAAGGA
ATGCAAGGTCTGTTGAATGTCGTGAAGGAAGCAGTTCCTCTGGAAGCTTCTTGAAGACAAACAACGTCTG
TAGCGACCCTTTGCAGGCAGCGGAACCCCCCACCTGGCGACAGGTGCCTCTGCGGCCAAAAGCCACGTGT
ATAAGATACACCTGCAAAGGCGGCACAACCCCAGTGCCACGTTGTGAGTTGGATAGTTGTGGAAAGAGTC
AAATGGCTCTCCTCAAGCGTATTCAACAAGGGGCTGAAGGATGCCCAGAAGGTACCCCATTGTATGGGAT
CTGATCTGGGGCCTCGGTGCACATGCTTTACATGTGTTTAGTCGAGGTTAAAAAAACGTCTAGGCCCCCC
GAACCACGGGGACGTGGTTTTCCTTTGAAAAACACGATGATAATATGGCCACACATATGACCGAGTACAA
GCCCACGGTGCGCCTCGCCACCCGCGACGACGTCCCCAGGGCCGTACGCACCCTCGCCGCCGCGTTCGCC
GACTACCCCGCCACGCGCCACACCGTCGATCCGGACCGCCACATCGAGCGGGTCACCGAGCTGCAAGAAC
TCTTCCTCACGCGCGTCGGGCTCGACATCGGCAAGGTGTGGGTCGCGGACGACGGCGCCGCGGTGGCGGT
CTGGACCACGCCGGAGAGCGTCGAAGCGGGGGCGGTGTTCGCCGAGATCGGCCCGCGCATGGCCGAGTTG
AGCGGTTCCCGGCTGGCCGCGCAGCAACAGATGGAAGGCCTCCTGGCGCCGCACCGGCCCAAGGAGCCCG
CGTGGTTCCTGGCCACCGTCGGCGTCTCGCCCGACCACCAGGGCAAGGGTCTGGGCAGCGCCGTCGTGCT
CCCCGGAGTGGAGGCGGCCGAGCGCGCCGGGGTGCCCGCCTTCCTGGAGACCTCCGCGCCCCGCAACCTC
CCCTTCTACGAGCGGCTCGGCTTCACCGTCACCGCCGACGTCGAGGTGCCCGAAGGACCGCGCACCTGGT
GCATGACCCGCAAGCCCGGTGCCTAAATCGATAGATCCTAATCAACCTCTGGATTACAAAATTTGTGAAA
GATTGACTGGTATTCTTAACTATGTTGCTCCTTTTACGCTATGTGGATACGCTGCTTTAATGCCTTTGTA
TCATGCTATTGCTTCCCGTATGGCTTTCATTTTCTCCTCCTTGTATAAATCCTGGTTGCTGTCTCTTTAT
GAGGAGTTGTGGCCCGTTGTCAGGCAACGTGGCGTGGTGTGCACTGTGTTTGCTGACGCAACCCCCACTG
GTTGGGGCATTGCCACCACCTGTCAGCTCCTTTCCGGGACTTTCGCTTTCCCCCTCCCTATTGCCACGGC
GGAACTCATCGCCGCCTGCCTTGCCCGCTGCTGGACAGGGGCTCGGCTGTTGGGCACTGACAATTCCGTG
GTGTTGTCGGGGAAATCATCGTCCTTTCCTTGGCTGCTCGCCTGTGTTGCCACCTGGATTCTGCGCGGGA
CGTCCTTCTGCTACGTCCCTTCGGCCCTCAATCCAGCGGACCTTCCTTCCCGCGGCCTGCTGCCGGCTCT
GCGGCCTCTTCCGCGTCTTCGCCTTCGCCCTCAGACGAGTCGGATCTCCCTTTGGGCCGCCTCCCCGCCT
GAGATCCTTTAAGACCAATGACTTACAAGGCAGCTGTAGATCTTAGCCACTTTTTAAAAGAAAAGGGGGG
ACTGGAAGGGCTAATTCACTCCCAACGAAGACAAGATCTGCTTTTTGCTTGTACTGGGTCTCTCTGGTTA
GACCAGATCTGAGCCTGGGAGCTCTCTGGCTAACTAGGGAACCCACTGCTTAAGCCTCAATAAAGCTTGC
CTTGAGTGCTTCAAGTAGTGTGTGCCCGTCTGTTGTGTGACTCTGGTAACTAGAGATCCCTCAGACCCTT
TTAGTCAGTGTGGAAAATCTCTAGCAGTAGTAGTTCATGTCATCTTATTATTCAGTATTTATAACTTGCA
AAGAAATGAATATCAGAGAGTGAGAGGCCCGGGTTAATTAAGGAAAGGGCTAGATCATTCTTGAAGACGA
AAGGGCCTCGTGATACGCCTATTTTTATAGGTTAATGTCATGATAATAATGGTTTCTTAGACGTCAGGTG
GCACTTTTCGGGGAAATGTGCGCGGAACCCCTATTTGTTTATTTTTCTAAATACATTCAAATATGTATCC
GCTCATGAGACAATAACCCTGATAAATGCTTCAATAATATTGAAAAAGGAAGAGTATGAGTATTCAACAT
TTCCGTGTCGCCCTTATTCCCTTTTTTGCGGCATTTTGCCTTCCTGTTTTTGCTCACCCAGAAACGCTGG
TGAAAGTAAAAGATGCTGAAGATCAGTTGGGTGCACGAGTGGGTTACATCGAACTGGATCTCAACAGCGG
TAAGATCCTTGAGAGTTTTCGCCCCGAAGAACGTTTTCCAATGATGAGCACTTTTAAAGTTCTGCTATGT
GGCGCGGTATTATCCCGTGTTGACGCCGGGCAAGAGCAACTCGGTCGCCGCATACACTATTCTCAGAATG
ACTTGGTTGAGTACTCACCAGTCACAGAAAAGCATCTTACGGATGGCATGACAGTAAGAGAATTATGCAG
TGCTGCCATAACCATGAGTGATAACACTGCGGCCAACTTACTTCTGACAACGATCGGAGGACCGAAGGAG
CTAACCGCTTTTTTGCACAACATGGGGGATCATGTAACTCGCCTTGATCGTTGGGAACCGGAGCTGAATG
AAGCCATACCAAACGACGAGCGTGACACCACGATGCCTGTAGCAATGGCAACAACGTTGCGCAAACTATT
AACTGGCGAACTACTTACTCTAGCTTCCCGGCAACAATTAATAGACTGGATGGAGGCGGATAAAGTTGCA
GGACCACTTCTGCGCTCGGCCCTTCCGGCTGGCTGGTTTATTGCTGATAAATCTGGAGCCGGTGAGCGTG
GGTCTCGCGGTATCATTGCAGCACTGGGGCCAGATGGTAAGCCCTCCCGTATCGTAGTTATCTACACGAC
GGGGAGTCAGGCAACTATGGATGAACGAAATAGACAGATCGCTGAGATAGGTGCCTCACTGATTAAGCAT
TGGTAACTGTCAGACCAAGTTTACTCATATATACTTTAGATTGATTTAAAACTTCATTTTTAATTTAAAA
GGATCTAGGTGAAGATCCTTTTTGATAATCTCATGACCAAAATCCCTTAACGTGAGTTTTCGTTCCACTG
AGCGTCAGACCCCGTAGAAAAGATCAAAGGATCTTCTTGAGATCCTTTTTTTCTGCGCGTAATCTGCTGC
TTGCAAACAAAAAAACCACCGCTACCAGCGGTGGTTTGTTTGCCGGATCAAGAGCTACCAACTCTTTTTC
CGAAGGTAACTGGCTTCAGCAGAGCGCAGATACCAAATACTGTTCTTCTAGTGTAGCCGTAGTTAGGCCA
CCACTTCAAGAACTCTGTAGCACCGCCTACATACCTCGCTCTGCTAATCCTGTTACCAGTGGCTGCTGCC
AGTGGCGATAAGTCGTGTCTTACCGGGTTGGACTCAAGACGATAGTTACCGGATAAGGCGCAGCGGTCGG
GCTGAACGGGGGGTTCGTGCACACAGCCCAGCTTGGAGCGAACGACCTACACCGAACTGAGATACCTACA
GCGTGAGCTATGAGAAAGCGCCACGCTTCCCGAAGGGAGAAAGGCGGACAGGTATCCGGTAAGCGGCAGG
GTCGGAACAGGAGAGCGCACGAGGGAGCTTCCAGGGGGAAACGCCTGGTATCTTTATAGTCCTGTCGGGT
TTCGCCACCTCTGACTTGAGCGTCGATTTTTGTGATGCTCGTCAGGGGGGCGGAGCCTATGGAAAAACGC
CAGCAACGCGGCCTTTTTACGGTTCCTGGCCTTTTGCTGGCCTTTTGCTCACATGTTCTTTCCTGCGTTA
TCCCCTGATTCTGTGGATAACCGTATTACCGCCTTTGAGTGAGCTGATACCGCTCGCCGCAGCCGAACGA
CCGAGCGCAGCGAGTCAGTGAGCGAGGAAGCGGAAGAGCGCCCAATACGCAAACCGCCTCTCCCCGCGCG
TTGGCCGATTCATTAATGCAGCAAGCTCATGGCTGACTAATTTTTTTTATTTATGCAGAGGCCGAGGCCG
CCTCGGCCTCTGAGCTATTCCAGAAGTAGTGAGGAGGCTTTTTTGGAGGCCTAGGCTTTTGCAAAAAGCT
CCCCGTGGCACGACAGGTTTCCCGACTGGAAAGCGGGCAGTGAGCGCAACGCAATTAATGTGAGTTAGCT
CACTCATTAGGCACCCCAGGCTTTACACTTTATGCTTCCGGCTCGTATGTTGTGTGGAATTGTGAGCGGA
TAACAATTTCACACAGGAAACAGCTATGACATGATTACGAATTTCACAAATAAAGCATTTTTTTCACTGC
ATTCTAGTTGTGGTTTGTCCAAACTCATCAATGTATCTTATCATGTCTGGATCAACTGGATAACTCAAGC
TAACCAAAATCATCCCAAACTTCCCACCCCATACCCTATTACCACTGCCAATTACCTGTGGTTTCATTTA
CTCTAAACCTGTGATTCCTCTGAATTATTTTCATTTTAAAGAAATTGTATTTGTTAAATATGTACTACAA
ACTTAGTAGT
Features (pLannotate 1.2.2; 30 found; start..end, strand, type, name):
    377..634     +  LTR            5' LTR (truncated): truncated 5' long terminal repeat (LTR) from HIV-1
    681..806     +  misc_feature   HIV-1 Ψ: packaging signal of human immunodeficiency virus type 1
    790..1128    +  CDS            HIV-1 gag (fragment): gag protein from human immunodeficiency virus 1; gag
   1303..1536    +  misc_feature   RRE: The Rev response element (RRE) of HIV-1 allows for Rev-dependent mRNA export from the nucleus to the cytoplasm.
   1913..2013    +  CDS            Rev (fragment): human immunodeficiency virus 1 (HIV-1) Rev protein; rev; enhances nuclear export of unspliced and incompletely spliced viral mRNAs
   2058..2175    +  misc_feature   cPPT/CTS: central polypurine tract and central termination sequence of HIV-1
   2223..3401    +  promoter       EF-1α promoter: strong constitutive promoter for human elongation factor EF-1α
   3422..3442    +  protein_bind   attB1: mutant version of attB; core recombination site for the Gateway® BP reaction BP Clonase™
   3448..5745    +  CDS            BRAF: BRAF_HUMAN - Also known as BRAF1, RAFB1. Experimental evidence at protein level: Swiss-Prot protein existence level 1. Protein kinase involved in the transduction of mitogenic signals from the cell membrane to the nucleus (Probable). Phosphorylates MAP2K1, and thereby activates the MAP kinase signal transduction pathway (PubMed:21441910, PubMed:29433126). May play a role in the postsynaptic responses of hippocampal neurons (PubMed:1508179). From Homo sapiens (Human).
   5750..5774    -  protein_bind   attB2: mutant version of attB; recombination site for the Gateway® BP reaction BP Clonase™
   5782..5800    +  promoter       T3 promoter: promoter for bacteriophage T3 RNA polymerase
   5826..5844    -  promoter       T7 promoter: promoter for bacteriophage T7 RNA polymerase
   5850..5868    -  protein_bind   attB4 (fragment): mutant version of attB; core recombination site for the Gateway® BP reaction BP Clonase™
   5924..5965    +  CDS            V5 tag: epitope tag from simian virus 5
   6091..6553    +  misc_feature   IRES: internal ribosome entry site (IRES) of the encephalomyocarditis virus (EMCV)
   6567..7164    +  CDS            PuroR (fragment): puromycin N-acetyltransferase; pac from Streptomyces; confers resistance to puromycin
   7180..7768    +  misc_feature   WPRE: woodchuck hepatitis virus posttranscriptional regulatory element
   7776..7841    +  CDS            nef (fragment): NEF_HV1Z2 - Experimental evidence at protein level: Swiss-Prot protein existence level 1. Extracellular Nef protein targets CD4(+) T-lymphocytes for apoptosis by interacting with CXCR4 surface receptors. From Human immunodeficiency virus type 1 group M subtype D (isolate Z2/CDC-Z34) (HIV-1).
   7843..8076    +  LTR            3' LTR (ΔU3): self-inactivating 3' long terminal repeat (LTR) from HIV-1
   8281..8385    +  promoter       AmpR promoter: bla
   8386..9246    +  CDS            AmpR: β-lactamase; bla; confers resistance to ampicillin, carbenicillin, and related antibiotics
   9417..10005   +  rep_origin     ori: high-copy-number ColE1/pMB1/pBR322/pUC origin of replication
  10188..10242   +  CDS            lacI (fragment): lac repressor; lacI; The lac repressor binds to the lac operator to inhibit transcription in E. coli. This inhibition can be relieved by adding lactose or isopropyl-β-D-thiogalactopyranoside (IPTG).
  10248..10341   +  rep_origin     SV40 ori (fragment): SV40 origin of replication
  10366..10403   +  CDS            lacI (fragment): lac repressor; lacI; The lac repressor binds to the lac operator to inhibit transcription in E. coli. This inhibition can be relieved by adding lactose or isopropyl-β-D-thiogalactopyranoside (IPTG).
  10416..10437   +  protein_bind   CAP binding site: CAP binding activates transcription in the presence of cAMP. E. coli catabolite activator protein
  10452..10482   +  promoter       lac promoter: promoter for the E. coli lac operon
  10486..10508   +  protein_bind   lac operator (fragment): The lac repressor binds to the lac operator to inhibit transcription in E. coli. This inhibition can be relieved by adding lactose or isopropyl-β-D-thiogalactopyranoside (IPTG). lac repressor encoded by lacI
  10540..10623   +  polyA_signal   SV40 poly(A) signal (fragment): SV40 polyadenylation signal
  10790..329     +  CDS            nef (fragment) (across the origin): NEF_HV1BR - Experimental evidence at protein level: Swiss-Prot protein existence level 1. Extracellular Nef protein targets CD4(+) T-lymphocytes for apoptosis by interacting with CXCR4 surface receptors (PubMed:14990729). From Human immunodeficiency virus type 1 group M subtype B (isolate BRU/LAI) (HIV-1).
