[The description below was written by a language model from this plasmid's Addgene catalogue record and pLannotate feature annotations shown in this document.]
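Description:
pHAGE-BRAF-T599A is an HIV-1-based lentiviral expression plasmid built on the pHAGE backbone and carrying the human BRAF open reading frame with a T599A substitution. It is maintained in E. coli through a high-copy ColE1/pUC-type origin and an ampicillin resistance (β-lactamase) cassette. The record lists a recombination-deficient strain as the host, as is usual for plasmids with repeated LTR sequences.

The viral portion runs from a truncated 5' LTR through the Ψ packaging signal (with a short gag fragment), the Rev response element and the cPPT/CTS, and ends in a ΔU3 self-inactivating 3' LTR. These elements allow the genomic RNA to be exported, packaged and integrated when helper functions are supplied in trans, while leaving the integrated provirus without LTR promoter activity. Between the LTRs, the constitutive human EF-1α promoter drives the BRAF coding sequence, which is flanked by attB1 and attB2 sites left from Gateway cloning. Downstream lie short T3 and T7 promoter sequences, an attB4 fragment and an annotated V5 epitope sequence. The V5 sequence is separated from the BRAF coding region by these elements, and the record does not indicate whether it is fused in frame to the protein. An EMCV IRES then directs translation of puromycin N-acetyltransferase from the same transcript, so transduced cells can be selected with puromycin, and a WPRE boosts transcript expression.

The stated purpose is lentiviral expression of BRAF T599A. The plasmid comes from a collection built for systematic functional annotation of somatic cancer mutations, where such constructs give stable expression of individual variants in mammalian cells.
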