Addgene plasmid #116200: pHAGE-BRAF-T599A
Purpose: Lentiviral expression of BRAF T599A
Depositing lab: Gordon Mills & Kenneth Scott. Depositing organization: Baylor College of Medicine. Publication: Systematic Functional Annotation of Somatic Mutations in Cancer. Ng PK, Li J, Jeong KJ, Shao S, Chen H, Tsang YH, Sengupta S, Wang Z, Bhavana VH, Tran R, Soewito S, Minussi DC, Moreno D, Kong K, Dogruluk T, Lu H, Gao J, Tokheim C, Zhou DC, Johnson AM, Zeng J, Ip CKM, Ju Z, Wester M, Yu S, Li Y, Vellano CP, Schultz N, Karchin R, Ding L, Lu Y, Cheung LWT, Chen K, Shaw KR, Meric-Bernstam F, Scott KL, Yi S, Sahni N, Liang H, Mills GB. Cancer Cell. 2018 Mar 12;33(3):450-462.e10. doi: 10.1016/j.ccell.2018.01.021. PubMed 29533785.
Backbone
  Vector backbone: pHAGE
  Vector type: Lentiviral
Growth in bacteria
  Bacterial resistance: Ampicillin, 100 μg/mL
  Growth temperature: 37°C
  Growth strain: Stbl3
  Copy number: High Copy
Gene/Insert
  Gene/Insert name: BRAF
  Species: H. sapiens (human)
  Mutation: T599A
  Entrez Gene: BRAF (a.k.a. B-RAF1, B-raf, BRAF-1, BRAF1, NS7, RAFB1)
  Cloning method: Gateway Cloning
Terms and licenses: Academic/Nonprofit Terms; Industry Terms: Not Available to Industry
How to cite: pHAGE-BRAF-T599A was a gift from Gordon Mills & Kenneth Scott (Addgene plasmid # 116200 ; http://n2t.net/addgene:116200 ; RRID:Addgene_116200)
