>Addgene plasmid #116200 | pHAGE-BRAF-T599A | depositor partial sequence | sequence record 219073 | insert
ATGGCGGCGCTGAGCGGTGGCGGTGGTGGCGGCGCGGAGCCGGGCCAGGCTCTGTTCAACGGGGACATGG
AGCCCGAGGCCGGCGCCGGCGCCGGCGCCGCGGCCTCTTCGGCTGCGGACCCTGCCATTCCGGAGGAGGT
GTGGAATATCAAACAAATGATTAAGTTGACACAGGAACATATAGAGGCCCTATTGGACAAATTTGGTGGG
GAGCATAATCCACCATCAATATATCTGGAGGCCTATGAAGAATACACCAGCAAGCTAGATGCACTCCAAC
AAAGAGAACAACAGTTATTGGAATCTCTGGGGAACGGAACTGATTTTTCTGTTTCTAGCTCTGCATCAAT
GGATACCGTTACATCTTCTTCCTCTTCTAGCCTTTCAGTGCTACCTTCATCTCTTTCAGTTTTTCAAAAT
CCCACAGATGTGGCACGGAGCAACCCCAAGTCACCACAAAAACCTATCGTTAGAGTCTTCCTGCCCAACA
AACAGAGGACAGTGGTACCTGCAAGGTGTGGAGTTACAGTCCGAGACAGTCTAAAGAAAGCACTGATGAT
GAGAGGTCTAATCCCAGAGTGCTGTGCTGTTTACAGAATTCAGGATGGAGAGAAGAAACCAATTGGTTGG
GACACTGATATTTCCTGGCTTACTGGAGAAGAATTGCATGTGGAAGTGTTGGAGAATGTTCCACTTACAA
CACACAACTTTGTACGAAAAACGTTTTTCACCTTAGCATTTTGTGACTTTTGTCGAAAGCTGCTTTTCCA
GGGTTTCCGCTGTCAAACATGTGGTTATAAATTTCACCAGCGTTGTAGTACAGAAGTTCCACTGATGTGT
GTTAATTATGACCAACTTGATTTGCTGTTTGTCTCCAAGTTCTTTGAACACCACCCAATACCACAGGAAG
AGGCGTCCTTAGCAGAGACTGCCCTAACATCTGGATCATCCCCTTCCGCACCCGCCTCGGACTCTATTGG
GCCCCAAATTCTCACCAGTCCGTCTCCTTCAAAATCCATTCCAATTCCACAGCCCTTCCGACCAGCAGAT
GAAGATCATCGAAATCAATTTGGGCAACGAGACCGATCCTCATCAGCTCCCAATGTGCATATAAACACAA
TAGAACCTGTCAATATTGATGACTTGATTAGAGACCAAGGATTTCGTGGTGATGGAGGATCAACCACAGG
TTTGTCTGCTACCCCCCCTGCCTCATTACCTGGCTCACTAACTAACGTGAAAGCCTTACAGAAATCTCCA
GGACCTCAGCGAGAAAGGAAGTCATCTTCATCCTCAGAAGACAGGAATCGAATGAAAACACTTGGTAGAC
GGGACTCGAGTGATGATTGGGAGATTCCTGATGGGCAGATTACAGTGGGACAAAGAATTGGATCTGGATC
ATTTGGAACAGTCTACAAGGGAAAGTGGCATGGTGATGTGGCAGTGAAAATGTTGAATGTGACAGCACCT
ACACCTCAGCAGTTACAAGCCTTCAAAAATGAAGTAGGAGTACTCAGGAAAACACGACATGTGAATATCC
TACTCTTCATGGGCTATTCCACAAAGCCACAACTGGCTATTGTTACCCAGTGGTGTGAGGGCTCCAGCTT
GTATCACCATCTCCATATCATTGAGACCAAATTTGAGATGATCAAACTTATAGATATTGCACGACAGACT
GCACAGGGCATGGATTACTTACACGCCAAGTCAATCATCCACAGAGACCTCAAGAGTAATAATATATTTC
TTCATGAAGACCTCACAGTAAAAATAGGTGATTTTGGTCTAGCTGCAGTGAAATCTCGATGGAGTGGGTC
CCATCAGTTTGAACAGTTGTCTGGATCCATTTTGTGGATGGCACCAGAAGTCATCAGAATGCAAGATAAA
AATCCATACAGCTTTCAGTCAGATGTATATGCATTTGGAATTGTTCTGTATGAATTGATGACTGGACAGT
TACCTTATTCAAACATCAACAACAGGGACCAGATAATTTTTATGGTGGGACGAGGATACCTGTCTCCAGA
TCTCAGTAAGGTACGGAGTAACTGTCCAAAAGCCATGAAGAGATTAATGGCAGAGTGCCTCAAAAAGAAA
AGAGATGAGAGACCACTCTTTCCCCAAATTCTCGCCTCTATTGAGCTGCTGGCCCGCTCATTGCCAAAAA
TTCACCGCAGTGCATCAGAACCCTCCTTGAATCGGGCTGGTTTCCAAACAGAGGATTTTAGTCTATATGC
TTGTGCTTCTCCAAAAACACCCATCCAGGCAGGGGGATATGGTGCGTTTCCTGTCCACTAG
